Addgene plasmid #189920: pFBP_promoter_acceptor
Purpose: (Empty Backbone) Binary vector to accept a custom promoter sequence to drive fungal luciferase expression by Agrobacterium-mediated transient transformation
Depositing lab: Adam Steinbrenner. Depositing organization: University of Washington. Publication: Bringing Plant Immunity to Light: A Genetically Encoded, Bioluminescent Reporter of Pattern-Triggered Immunity in Nicotiana benthamiana. Garcia AGK, Steinbrenner AD. Mol Plant Microbe Interact. 2023 Mar;36(3):139-149. doi: 10.1094/MPMI-07-22-0160-TA. Epub 2023 Feb 7. PubMed 36583694.
Backbone
  Vector backbone: pTRANS_220d
  Backbone size (bp): 22897
  Vector type: Plant Expression
  Selectable markers: Kanamycin
Growth in bacteria
  Bacterial resistance: Kanamycin, 50 μg/mL
  Growth temperature: 37°C
  Growth strain: DH5alpha
  Copy number: High Copy
Gene/Insert
  Cloning method: Restriction Enzyme
Resource information
  A portion of this plasmid was derived from a plasmid made by: Building customizable auto-luminescent luciferase-based reporters in plants. Khakhar A, Starker CG, Chamness JC, Lee N, Stokke S, Wang C, Swanson R, Rizvi F, Imaizumi T, Voytas DF. Elife. 2020 Mar 25;9. pii: 52786. doi: 10.7554/eLife.52786. 10.7554/eLife.52786 PubMed 32209230 -- Received as a gift from Daniel Voytas (Addgene plasmid # 139697)
Terms and licenses: Academic/Nonprofit Terms; Industry Terms: Not Available to Industry
Depositor comments: Please visit https://www.biorxiv.org/content/10.1101/2022.07.28.501876v1 for bioRxiv preprint.
How to cite: pFBP_promoter_acceptor was a gift from Adam Steinbrenner (Addgene plasmid # 189920 ; http://n2t.net/addgene:189920 ; RRID:Addgene_189920)
