[The description below was written by a language model from this plasmid's Addgene catalogue record and pLannotate feature annotations shown in this document.]
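Description:
pFBP_promoter_acceptor is a large (about 22.9 kb) plant binary vector built on the pTRANS_220d backbone and supplied as an empty acceptor: the user inserts a promoter of choice by restriction cloning so that it drives expression of a fungal luciferase, giving a genetically encoded bioluminescent readout after Agrobacterium-mediated transient transformation. The associated work applied this approach to reporting pattern-triggered immunity in Nicotiana benthamiana, and part of the plasmid derives from an earlier auto-luminescent fungal bioluminescence pathway construct. The backbone carries a high-copy ColE1/pUC-type origin with a bom site for propagation in E. coli, plus the pVS1 oriV with RepA and StaA for replication and stable maintenance in Agrobacterium. Bacterial selection is by kanamycin (aphA-3).

Between the nopaline-type left and right T-DNA border repeats, the annotated features include a plant selection cassette in which an enhanced CaMV 35S promoter drives nptII (NeoR/KanR), ending in a CaMV polyadenylation signal. One pathway unit is clearly identified: a CaMV 35S promoter and TMV Ω translational leader driving npgA, the Aspergillus nidulans 4'-phosphopantetheinyl transferase, terminated by the gene 7 terminator. This enzyme activates carrier-protein domains of biosynthetic enzymes, consistent with a supporting role in luciferin synthesis. Additional expression units are implied by a second TMV Ω leader and by two OCS terminators and an Arabidopsis HSP18.2 terminator, but long stretches between them are unannotated, so the luciferase and the other pathway genes are not named in the feature table. Two lac promoter/operator regions with pUC MCS and lacZα fragments are also present and probably reflect cloning sites. The record does not specify which one is the promoter insertion point.
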