Features (pLannotate 1.2.2; 35 found; start..end, strand, type, name):
      4..158     +  CDS            lacZα (fragment): LacZα fragment of β-galactosidase; lacZ fragment
    224..248     +  misc_feature   RB T-DNA repeat: right border repeat from nopaline C58 T-DNA
    588..989     +  CDS            Y4CG_SINFN (fragment): Protein inferred from homology: Swiss-Prot protein existence level 3. From Sinorhizobium fredii (strain NBRC 101917 / NGR234).
   1549..2178    +  CDS            pVS1 StaA: stability protein from the Pseudomonas plasmid pVS1 (Heeb et al., 2000)
   2607..3680    +  CDS            pVS1 RepA: replication protein from the Pseudomonas plasmid pVS1 (Heeb et al., 2000)
   3746..3940    +  rep_origin     pVS1 oriV: origin of replication for the Pseudomonas plasmid pVS1 (Heeb et al., 2000)
   4143..4182    +  CDS            rop (fragment): Rop protein, which maintains plasmids at low copy number; rop
   4284..4424    +  misc_feature   bom: basis of mobility region from pBR322
   4610..5198    -  rep_origin     ori: high-copy-number ColE1/pMB1/pBR322/pUC origin of replication
   5285..6079    -  CDS            KanR: aminoglycoside phosphotransferase; aphA-3; confers resistance to kanamycin
   6504..6528    +  misc_feature   LB T-DNA repeat: left border repeat from nopaline C58 T-DNA
   6606..6780    -  polyA_signal   CaMV poly(A) signal: cauliflower mosaic virus polyadenylation signal
   6837..7629    -  CDS            NeoR/KanR (fragment): aminoglycoside phosphotransferase from Tn5; aph(3')-II (or nptII); confers resistance to neomycin, kanamycin, and G418 (Geneticin®)
   7697..8373    -  promoter       CaMV 35S promoter (enhanced): cauliflower mosaic virus 35S promoter with a duplicated enhancer region
   8463..8551    +  CDS            lacI (fragment): lac repressor; lacI; The lac repressor binds to the lac operator to inhibit transcription in E. coli. This inhibition can be relieved by adding lactose or isopropyl-β-D-thiogalactopyranoside (IPTG).
   8564..8585    +  protein_bind   CAP binding site: CAP binding activates transcription in the presence of cAMP. E. coli catabolite activator protein
   8600..8630    +  promoter       lac promoter: promoter for the E. coli lac operon
   8634..8656    +  protein_bind   lac operator (fragment): The lac repressor binds to the lac operator to inhibit transcription in E. coli. This inhibition can be relieved by adding lactose or isopropyl-β-D-thiogalactopyranoside (IPTG). lac repressor encoded by lacI
   8687..8712    +  misc_feature   MCS (fragment): pUC18/19 multiple cloning site
   9374..9429    +  misc_feature   TMV Ω: translational enhancer from the tobacco mosaic virus 5'-leader sequence (Gallie et al., 1988)
  10692..11037   +  promoter       CaMV 35S promoter: strong constitutive promoter from cauliflower mosaic virus
  10989..11035   +  promoter       minimal CaMV 35S promoter: minimal 35S promoter from cauliflower mosaic virus
  11066..11119   +  misc_feature   TMV Ω: translational enhancer from the tobacco mosaic virus 5'-leader sequence (Gallie et al., 1988)
  11128..12159   +  CDS            npgA: PPTA_EMENI - Also known as cfwA. Experimental evidence at protein level: Swiss-Prot protein existence level 1. Transfers the 4'-phosphopantetheine moiety from coenzyme A to a Ser of an acyl-carrier-protein. The enzyme is able to transfer the cofactor to a broad range of enzymes with acyl- or peptidyl-carrier protein domains. Required for primary biological processes such as growth and asexual/sexual development, and activates target enzymes involved in the synthesis of metabolites such as fatty acids, polyketides and nonribosomal peptides, lysine, siderophore, penicillin, sterigmatocystin, sha
  12188..12388   +  terminator     gene 7 terminator: transcription terminator for octopine-type Ti plasmid gene 7
  14165..14872   +  terminator     OCS terminator: octopine synthase terminator
  20478..20726   +  terminator     HSP terminator: efficient transcription terminator from the Arabidopsis thaliana heat shock protein 18.2 gene (Nagaya et al., 2010)
  20764..20806   +  CDS            lacI (fragment): lac repressor; lacI; The lac repressor binds to the lac operator to inhibit transcription in E. coli. This inhibition can be relieved by adding lactose or isopropyl-β-D-thiogalactopyranoside (IPTG).
  20819..20840   +  protein_bind   CAP binding site: CAP binding activates transcription in the presence of cAMP. E. coli catabolite activator protein
  20855..20885   +  promoter       lac promoter: promoter for the E. coli lac operon
  20889..20911   +  protein_bind   lac operator (fragment): The lac repressor binds to the lac operator to inhibit transcription in E. coli. This inhibition can be relieved by adding lactose or isopropyl-β-D-thiogalactopyranoside (IPTG). lac repressor encoded by lacI
  20946..21002   -  misc_feature   MCS: pUC18/19 multiple cloning site
  20999..21156   +  CDS            lacZα (fragment): LacZα fragment of β-galactosidase; lacZ fragment
  21162..21261   -  misc_feature   bom (fragment): basis of mobility region from pBR322
  22169..22876   +  terminator     OCS terminator: octopine synthase terminator
>Addgene plasmid #189920 | pFBP_promoter_acceptor | addgene full sequence | sequence record 377058 | Addgene NGS Result
TGGCACTGGCCGTCGTTTTACAACGTCGTGACTGGGAAAACCCTGGCGTTACCCAACTTAATCGCCTTGC
AGCACATCCCCCTTTCGCCAGCTGGCGTAATAGCGAAGAGGCCCGCACCGATCGCCCTTCCCAACAGTTG
CGCAGCCTGAATGGCGAATGCTAGAGCAGCTTGAGCTTGGATCAGATTGTCGTTTCCCGCCTTCAGTTTA
AACTATCAGTGTTTGACAGGATATATTGGCGGGTAAACCTAAGAGAAAAGAGCGTTTATTAGAATAATCG
GATATTTAAAAGGGCGTGAAAAGGTTTATCCGTTCGTCCATTTGTATGTGCATGCCAACCACAGGGTTCC
CCTCGGGATCAAAGTACTTTGATCCAACCCCTCCGCTGCTATAGTGCAGTCGGCTTCTGACGTTCAGTGC
AGCCGTCTTCTGAAAACGACATGTCGCACAAGTCCTAAGTTACGCGACAGGCTGCCGCCCTGCCCTTTTC
CTGGCGTTTTCTTGTCGCGTGTTTTAGTCGCATAAAGTAGAATACTTGCGACTAGAACCGGAGACATTAC
GCCATGAACAAGAGCGCCGCCGCTGGCCTGCTGGGCTATGCCCGCGTCAGCACCGACGACCAGGACTTGA
CCAACCAACGGGCCGAACTGCACGCGGCCGGCTGCACCAAGCTGTTTTCCGAGAAGATCACCGGCACCAG
GCGCGACCGCCCGGAGCTGGCCAGGATGCTTGACCACCTACGCCCTGGCGACGTTGTGACAGTGACCAGG
CTAGACCGCCTGGCCCGCAGCACCCGCGACCTACTGGACATTGCCGAGCGCATCCAGGAGGCCGGCGCGG
GCCTGCGTAGCCTGGCAGAGCCGTGGGCCGACACCACCACGCCGGCCGGCCGCATGGTGTTGACCGTGTT
CGCCGGCATTGCCGAGTTCGAGCGTTCCCTAATCATCGACCGCACCCGGAGCGGGCGCGAGGCCGCCAAG
GCCCGAGGCGTGAAGTTTGGCCCCCGCCCTACCCTCACCCCGGCACAGATCGCGCACGCCCGCGAGCTGA
TCGACCAGGAAGGCCGCACCGTGAAAGAGGCGGCTGCACTGCTTGGCGTGCATCGCTCGACCCTGTACCG
CGCACTTGAGCGCAGCGAGGAAGTGACGCCCACCGAGGCCAGGCGGCGCGGTGCCTTCCGTGAGGACGCA
TTGACCGAGGCCGACGCCCTGGCGGCCGCCGAGAATGAACGCCAAGAGGAACAAGCATGAAACCGCACCA
GGACGGCCAGGACGAACCGTTTTTCATTACCGAAGAGATCGAGGCGGAGATGATCGCGGCCGGGTACGTG
TTCGAGCCGCCCGCGCACGGCTCAACCGTGCGGCTGCATGAAATCCTGGCCGGTTTGTCTGATGCCAAGC
TGGCGGCCTGGCCGGCCAGCTTGGCCGCTGAAGAAACCGAGCGCCGCCGTCTAAAAAGGTGATGTGTATT
TGAGTAAAACAGCTTGCGTCATGCGGTCGCTGCGTATATGATGCGATGAGTAAATAAACAAATACGCAAG
GGGAACGCATGAAGGTTATCGCTGTACTTAACCAGAAAGGCGGGTCAGGCAAGACGACCATCGCAACCCA
TCTAGCCCGCGCCCTGCAACTCGCCGGGGCCGATGTTCTGTTAGTCGATTCCGATCCCCAGGGCAGTGCC
CGCGATTGGGCGGCCGTGCGGGAAGATCAACCGCTAACCGTTGTCGGCATCGACCGCCCGACGATTGACC
GCGACGTGAAGGCCATCGGCCGGCGCGACTTCGTAGTGATCGACGGAGCGCCCCAGGCGGCGGACTTGGC
TGTGTCCGCGATCAAGGCAGCCGACTTCGTGCTGATTCCGGTGCAGCCAAGCCCTTACGACATATGGGCC
ACCGCCGACCTGGTGGAGCTGGTTAAGCAGCGCATTGAGGTCACGGATGGAAGGCTACAAGCGGCCTTTG
TCGTGTCGCGGGCGATCAAAGGCACGCGCATCGGCGGTGAGGTTGCCGAGGCGCTGGCCGGGTACGAGCT
GCCCATTCTTGAGTCCCGTATCACGCAGCGCGTGAGCTACCCAGGCACTGCCGCCGCCGGCACAACCGTT
CTTGAATCAGAACCCGAGGGCGACGCTGCCCGCGAGGTCCAGGCGCTGGCCGCTGAAATTAAATCAAAAC
TCATTTGAGTTAATGAGGTAAAGAGAAAATGAGCAAAAGCACAAACACGCTAAGTGCCGGCCGTCCGAGC
GCACGCAGCAGCAAGGCTGCAACGTTGGCCAGCCTGGCAGACACGCCAGCCATGAAGCGGGTCAACTTTC
AGTTGCCGGCGGAGGATCACACCAAGCTGAAGATGTACGCGGTACGCCAAGGCAAGACCATTACCGAGCT
GCTATCTGAATACATCGCGCAGCTACCAGAGTAAATGAGCAAATGAATAAATGAGTAGATGAATTTTAGC
GGCTAAAGGAGGCGGCATGGAAAATCAAGAACAACCAGGCACCGACGCCGTGGAATGCCCCATGTGTGGA
GGAACGGGCGGTTGGCCAGGCGTAAGCGGCTGGGTTGCCTGCCGGCCCTGCAATGGCACTGGAACCCCCA
AGCCCGAGGAATCGGCGTGAGCGGTCGCAAACCATCCGGCCCGGTACAAATCGGCGCGGCGCTGGGTGAT
GACCTGGTGGAGAAGTTGAAGGCCGCGCAGGCCGCCCAGCGGCAACGCATCGAGGCAGAAGCACGCCCCG
GTGAATCGTGGCAAGCGGCCGCTGATCGAATCCGCAAAGAATCCCGGCAACCGCCGGCAGCCGGTGCGCC
GTCGATTAGGAAGCCGCCCAAGGGCGACGAGCAACCAGATTTTTTCGTTCCGATGCTCTATGACGTGGGC
ACCCGCGATAGTCGCAGCATCATGGACGTGGCCGTTTTCCGTCTGTCGAAGCGTGACCGACGAGCTGGCG
AGGTGATCCGCTACGAGCTTCCAGACGGGCACGTAGAGGTTTCCGCAGGGCCGGCCGGCATGGCCAGTGT
GTGGGATTACGACCTGGTACTGATGGCGGTTTCCCATCTAACCGAATCCATGAACCGATACCGGGAAGGG
AAGGGAGACAAGCCCGGCCGCGTGTTCCGTCCACACGTTGCGGACGTACTCAAGTTCTGCCGGCGAGCCG
ATGGCGGAAAGCAGAAAGACGACCTGGTAGAAACCTGCATTCGGTTAAACACCACGCACGTTGCCATGCA
GCGTACGAAGAAGGCCAAGAACGGCCGCCTGGTGACGGTATCCGAGGGTGAAGCCTTGATTAGCCGCTAC
AAGATCGTAAAGAGCGAAACCGGGCGGCCGGAGTACATCGAGATCGAGCTAGCTGATTGGATGTACCGCG
AGATCACAGAAGGCAAGAACCCGGACGTGCTGACGGTTCACCCCGATTACTTTTTGATCGATCCCGGCAT
CGGCCGTTTTCTCTACCGCCTGGCACGCCGCGCCGCAGGCAAGGCAGAAGCCAGATGGTTGTTCAAGACG
ATCTACGAACGCAGTGGCAGCGCCGGAGAGTTCAAGAAGTTCTGTTTCACCGTGCGCAAGCTGATCGGGT
CAAATGACCTGCCGGAGTACGATTTGAAGGAGGAGGCGGGGCAGGCTGGCCCGATCCTAGTCATGCGCTA
CCGCAACCTGATCGAGGGCGAAGCATCCGCCGGTTCCTAATGTACGGAGCAGATGCTAGGGCAAATTGCC
CTAGCAGGGGAAAAAGGTCGAAAAGGCCTCTTTCCTGTGGATAGCACGTACATTGGGAACCCAAAGCCGT
ACATTGGGAACCGGAACCCGTACATTGGGAACCCAAAGCCGTACATTGGGAACCGGTCACACATGTAAGT
GACTGATATAAAAGAGAAAAAAGGCGATTTTTCCGCCTAAAACTCTTTAAAACTTATTAAAACTCTTAAA
ACCCGCCTGGCCTGTGCATAACTGTCTGGCCAGCGCACAGCCCAAGAGCTGCAAAAAGCGCCTACCCTTC
GGTCGCTGCGCTCCCTACGCCCCGCCGCTTCGCGTCGGCCTATCGCGGCCGCTGGCCGCTCAAAAATGGC
TGGCCTACGGCCAGGCAATCTACCAGGGCGCGGACAAGCCGCGCCGTCGCCACTCGACCGCCGGCGCCCA
CATCAAGGCACCCTGCCTCGCGCGTTTCGGTGATGACGGTGAAAACCTCTGACACATGCAGCTCCCGGAA
ACGGTCACAGCTTGTCTGTAAGCGGATGCCGGGAGCAGACAAGCCCGTCAGGGCGCGTCAGCGGGTGTTG
GCGGGTGTCGGGGCGCAGCCATGACCCAGTCACGTAGCGATAGCGGAGTGTATACTGGCTTAACTATGCG
GCATCAGAGCAGATTGTACTGAGAGTGCACCATATGCGGTGTGAAATACCGCACAGATGCGTAAGGAGAA
AATACCGCATCAGGCCCTCTTCCGCTTCCTCGCTCACTGACTCGCTGCGCTCGGTCGTTCGGCTGCGGCG
AGCGGTATCAGCTCACTCAAAGGCGGTAATACGGTTATCCACAGAATCAGGGGATAACGCAGGAAAGAAC
ATGTGAGCAAAAGGCCAGCAAAAGGCCAGGAACCGTAAAAAGGCCGCGTTGCTGGCGTTTTTCCATAGGC
TCCGCCCCCCTGACGAGCATCACAAAAATCGACGCTCAAGTCAGAGGTGGCGAAACCCGACAGGACTATA
AAGATACCAGGCGTTTCCCCCTGGAAGCTCCCTCGTGCGCTCTCCTGTTCCGACCCTGCCGCTTACCGGA
TACCTGTCCGCCTTTCTCCCTTCGGGAAGCGTGGCGCTTTCTCATAGCTCACGCTGTAGGTATCTCAGTT
CGGTGTAGGTCGTTCGCTCCAAGCTGGGCTGTGTGCACGAACCCCCCGTTCAGCCCGACCGCTGCGCCTT
ATCCGGTAACTATCGTCTTGAGTCCAACCCGGTAAGACACGACTTATCGCCACTGGCAGCAGCCACTGGT
AACAGGATTAGCAGAGCGAGGTATGTAGGCGGTGCTACAGAGTTCTTGAAGTGGTGGCCTAACTACGGCT
ACACTAGAAGGACAGTATTTGGTATCTGCGCTCTGCTGAAGCCAGTTACCTTCGGAAAAAGAGTTGGTAG
CTCTTGATCCGGCAAACAAACCACCGCTGGTAGCGGTGGTTTTTTTGTTTGCAAGCAGCAGATTACGCGC
AGAAAAAAAGGATCTCAAGAAGATCCTTTGATCTTTTCTACGGGGTCTGACGCTCAGTGGAACGAAAACT
CACGTTAAGGGATTTTGGTCATGCATTCTAGGTACTAAAACAATTCATCCAGTAAAATATAATATTTTAT
TTTCTCCCAATCAGGCTTGATCCCCAGTAAGTCAAAAAATAGCTCGACATACTGTTCTTCCCCGATATCC
TCCCTGATCGACCGGACGCAGAAGGCAATGTCATACCACTTGTCCGCCCTGCCGCTTCTCCCAAGATCAA
TAAAGCCACTTACTTTGCCATCTTTCACAAAGATGTTGCTGTCTCCCAGGTCGCCGTGGGAAAAGACAAG
TTCCTCTTCGGGCTTTTCCGTCTTTAAAAAATCATACAGCTCGCGCGGATCTTTAAATGGAGTGTCTTCT
TCCCAGTTTTCGCAATCCACATCGGCCAGATCGTTATTCAGTAAGTAATCCAATTCGGCTAAGCGGCTGT
CTAAGCTATTCGTATAGGGACAATCCGATATGTCGATGGAGTGAAAGAGCCTGATGCACTCCGCATACAG
CTCGATAATCTTTTCAGGGCTTTGTTCATCTTCATACTCTTCCGAGCAAAGGACGCCATCGGCCTCACTC
ATGAGCAGATTGCTCCAGCCATCATGCCGTTCAAAGTGCAGGACCTTTGGAACAGGCAGCTTTCCTTCCA
GCCATAGCATCATGTCCTTTTCCCGTTCCACATCATAGGTGGTCCCTTTATACCGGCTGTCCGTCATTTT
TAAATATAGGTTTTCATTTTCTCCCACCAGCTTATATACCTTAGCAGGAGACATTCCTTCCGTATCTTTT
ACGCAGCGGTATTTTTCGATCAGTTTTTTCAATTCCGGTGATATTCTCATTTTAGCCATTTATTATTTCC
TTCCTCTTTTCTACAGTATTTAAAGATACCCCAAGAAGCTAATTATAACAAGACGAACTCCAATTCACTG
TTCCTTGCATTCTAAAACCTTAAATACCAGAAAACAGCTTTTTCAAAGTTGTTTTCAAAGTTGGCGTATA
ACATAGTATCGACGGAGCCGATTTTGAAACCGCGGTGATCACAGGCAGCAACGCTCTGTCATCGTTACAA
TCAACATGCTACCCTCCGCGAGATCATCCGTGTTTCAAACCCGGCAGCTTAGTTGCCGTTCTTCCGAATA
GCATCGGTAACATGAGCAAAGTCTGCCGCCTTACAACGGCTCTCCCGCTGACGCCGTCCCGGACTGATGG
GCTGCCTGTATCGAGTGGTGATTTTGTGCCGAGCTGCCGGTCGGGGAGCTGTTGGCTGGCTGGTGGCAGG
ATATATTGTGGTGTAAACAAATTGACGCTTAGACAACTTAATAACACATTGCGGACGTTTTTAATGTACT
GAATTAACGCCGAATTAATTCGGGGGATCTGGATTTTAGTACTGGATTTTGGTTTTAGGAATTAGAAATT
TTATTGATAGAAGTATTTTACAAATACAAATACATACTAAGGGTTTCTTATATGCTCAACACATGAGCGA
AACCCTATAGGAACCCTAATTCCCTTATCTGGGAACTACTCACACATTATTATGGAGAAACTCGAGCTTG
TCGATCGACTCTAGCTAGAGGATCGATCCGAACCCCAGAGTCCCGCTCAGAAGAACTCGTCAAGAAGGCG
ATAGAAGGCGATGCGCTGCGAATCGGGAGCGGCGATACCGTAAAGCACGAGGAAGCGGTCAGCCCATTCG
CCGCCAAGTTCTTCAGCAATATCACGGGTAGCCAACGCTATGTCCTGATAGCGGTCCGCCACACCCAGCC
GGCCACAGTCGATGAATCCAGAAAAGCGGCCATTTTCCACCATGATATTCGGCAAGCAGGCATCGCCATG
TGTCACGACGAGATCCTCGCCGTCGGGCATGCGCGCCTTGAGCCTGGCGAACAGTTCGGCTGGCGCGAGC
CCCTGATGTTCTTCGTCCAGATCATCCTGATCGACAAGACCGGCTTCCATCCGAGTACGTGCTCGCTCGA
TGCGATGTTTCGCTTGGTGGTCGAATGGGCAGGTAGCCGGATCAAGCGTATGCAGCCGCCGCATTGCATC
AGCCATGATGGATACTTTCTCGGCAGGAGCAAGGTGAGATGACAGGAGATCCTGCCCCGGCACTTCGCCC
AATAGCAGCCAGTCCCTTCCCGCTTCAGTGACAACGTCGAGCACAGCTGCGCAAGGAACGCCCGTCGTGG
CCAGCCACGATAGCCGCGCTGCCTCGTCCTGGAGTTCATTCAGGGCACCGGACAGGTCGGTCTTGACAAA
AAGAACCGGGCGCCCCTGCGCTGACAGCCGAAACACGGCGGCATCAGAGCAGCCGATTGTCTGTTGTGCC
CAGTCATAGCCGAATAGCCTCTCCACCCAAGCGGCCGGAGAACCTGCGTGCAATCCATCTTGTTCAATCC
CCATGGTCGATCGACAGATCTGCGAAAGCTCGAGAGAGATAGATTTGTAGAGAGAGACTGGTGATTTCAG
CGTGTCCTCTCCAAATGAAATGAACTTCCTTATATAGAGGAAGGGTCTTGCGAAGGATAGTGGGATTGTG
CGTCATCCCTTACGTCAGTGGAGATATCACATCAATCCACTTGCTTTGAAGACGTGGTTGGAACGTCTTC
TTTTTCCACGATGCTCCTCGTGGGTGGGGGTCCATCTTTGGGACCACTGTCGGCAGAGGCATCTTGAACG
ATAGCCTTTCCTTTATCGCAATGATGGCATTTGTAGGTGCCACCTTCCTTTTCTACTGTCCTTTTGATGA
AGTGACAGATAGCTGGGCAATGGAATCCGAGGAGGTTTCCCGATATTACCCTTTGTTGAAAAGTCTCAAT
AGCCCTTTGGTCTTCTGAGACTGTATCTTTGATATTCTTGGAGTAGACGAGAGTGTCGTGCTCCACCATG
TTCACATCAATCCACTTGCTTTGAAGACGTGGTTGGAACGTCTTCTTTTTCCACGATGCTCCTCGTGGGT
GGGGGTCCATCTTTGGGACCACTGTCGGCAGAGGCATCTTGAACGATAGCCTTTCCTTTATCGCAATGAT
GGCATTTGTAGGTGCCACCTTCCTTTTCTACTGTCCTTTTGATGAAGTGACAGATAGCTGGGCAATGGAA
TCCGAGGAGGTTTCCCGATATTACCCTTTGTTGAAAAGTCTCAATAGCCCTTTGGTCTTCTGAGACTGTA
TCTTTGATATTCTTGGAGTAGACGAGAGTGTCGTGCTCCACCATGTTGGCAAGCTGCTCTAGCCAATACG
CAAACCGCCTCTCCCCGCGCGTTGGCCGATTCATTAATGCAGCTGGCACGACAGGTTTCCCGACTGGAAA
GCGGGCAGTGAGCGCAACGCAATTAATGTGAGTTAGCTCACTCATTAGGCACCCCAGGCTTTACACTTTA
TGCTTCCGGCTCGTATGTTGTGTGGAATTGTGAGCGGATAACAATTTCACACAGGAAACAGCTATGACAT
GATTACGAATTCGAGCTCGGTACCCGGGGATCGGCGCGCCCTATGGAGATATGACTGGTAAGTTTTTCTT
GCCAATACGAATTAGAAAACATGTCTTTGAAGATGAACTGTATTTTTTTTTTTTACTTTGTTGTCATTTT
AATGTACTTTCTTATCAGGATTAAATCTTCTGTAATTTAGAGTAGTTTTTTTAACAAGATAATTAACAAA
CTTAGAGTAATGAAAATTGAGATGTTCAGTTTTCACTCATATTTCACATTTTGGTGAAAGAGTGGGTAGT
ATGCAACGTTCTAAGTATGTTTGGACTTTGTATCATGTTGTTTTGATTCTTTGACGACATGTCTATTTGG
GAAACACCAATGACGTGTACCTTGAGACTGATACGATTCAAAGGGATAGAAACACGTCAGATTTACAAGT
GGCACCTCTTCAATGGACAATGGGTATTCCAATATGCTAAGATGCTACGAGATATCTAATTTATCTAACA
CAACTCAATTCCAAACCAAAAATCTGATGCCAGCTCGACAAGACAAAAAATCTAAGCTCAAAAATGTCAA
CAACCAATAGAAATCAAGGCATTGACGATATCACGAGATAAGCAAATTAAATCTTCAAGTTTTGCAATTC
ATATGTACGTTATAAATACCCAAAAACCTCACCGTAACCTAGCTATCCTACTGTATTTTTACAACAATTA
CCAACAACAACAAACAACAAACAACATTACAATTACTATTTACAATTACAATGGCTCCTATCTCCTCCAC
CTGGTCCAGATTAATCAGGTTCGTAGCTATAGAAACGTCACTCGTGCATATAGGCGAACCGATTGATGCA
ACTATGGACGTAGGGCTTGCTCGTCGAGAAGGGAAAACTATTCAGGCCTATGAGATTATCGGATCTGGCA
GCGCCCTGGACCTTTCTGCACAGGTGAGTAAGAACGTGCTCACAGTACGAGAATTGTTGATGCCACTTTC
TAGAGAAGAGATAAAGACGGTCAGATGCTTAGGCCTTAACTATCCTGTCCACGCAACAGAAGCCAATGTT
GCTGTACCGAAGTTTCCGAACCTGTTCTACAAACCAGTCACAAGTCTCATCGGGCCTGATGGTCTTATCA
CGATCCCTAGTGTAGTGCAACCGCCTAAGGAACATCAGTCAGATTATGAAGCTGAACTTGTGATTGTAAT
CGGAAAGGCCGCCAAGAACGTGTCTGAGGACGAAGCCTTGGATTATGTCTTAGGCTATACAGCTGCTAAC
GATATTAGTTTCCGAAAACACCAGCTCGCAGTCTCACAGTGGTCATTCTCAAAAGGATTTGGATCTCTCC
TTCTCACTATACGTATGGCCCAGACACATAGTGGAAACATAAATAGGTTCTCACGTGATCAAATCTTTAA
TGTTAAGAAAACAATCAGCTTTTTGTCTCAAGGAACTACCCTCGAACCTGGGTCTATCATTTTGACTGGC
ACCCCTGATGGGGTCGGCTTCGTCAGGAACCCGCCCTTATACTTAAAAGATGGGGATGAAGTGATGACTT
GGATAGGTTCCGGCATTGGTACGCTTGCTAACACCGTTCAAGAAGAGAAAACATGCTTTGCAAGCGGTGG
GCATGAGTAGGCTTTTATGTTGGTGATATGGTGGTAAATGTAGGGATTTAGTTTACAATTGCGTATGTCT
GTGTTGGATATCTGTAGTGCTGTTCTTATGGCTTAGATCTTGTAATTTCTCATTACAGTATCAATGAATA
GATATCAGTTTCTAGTGATGACATTGGTTCGTCTTTTAGCTGTTGATTAATTTTTCTTAATTGATTCATC
CTATTGCAATTCTTCTGAATTTAAATTGTATACTGTGAAATTAAGAAAATTCTTGAAATTAATGAGAATT
TGAGTAATAGCGCTGTTAGAGCTCTGACGGCGCGCCCTATGGAGGTCAACATGGTGGAGCACGACACTCT
GGTCTACTCCAAAAATGTCAAAGATACAGTCTCAGAAGATCAAAGGGCTATTGAGACTTTTCAACAAAGG
ATAATTTCGGGAAACCTCCTCGGATTCCATTGCCCAGCTATCTGTCACTTCATCGAAAGGACAGTAGAAA
AGGAAGGTGGCTCCTACAAATGCCATCATTGCGATAAAGGAAAGGCTATCATTCAAGATCTCTCTGCCGA
CAGTGGTCCCAAAGATGGACCCCCACCCACGAGGAGCATCGTGGAAAAAGAAGAGGTTCCAACCACGTCT
ACAAAGCAAGTGGATTGATGTGACATCTCCACTGACGTAAGGGATGACGCACAATCCCACTATCCTTCGC
AAGACCCTTCCTCTATATAAGGAAGTTCATTTCATTTGGAGAGGACACGCTCGAGTATAAGAGCTCATTT
TTACAACAATTACCAACAACAACAAACAACAAACAACATTACAATTACATTTACAATTATCGATACAATG
GTGCAGGACACTTCAAGTGCTAGCACAAGTCCAATTTTAACCAGATGGTATATAGACACTCGACCTCTCA
CGGCAAGTACCGCCGCACTTCCGCTGCTGGAAACGCTGCAACCAGCTGATCAGATCTCCGTCCAAAAATA
TTATCATCTCAAGGACAAGCACATGTCACTTGCCTCCAACCTTTTGAAGTATTTATTCGTTCATCGAAAT
TGCCGAATACCATGGAGTAGTATTGTCATATCAAGAACGCCCGACCCGCACAGAAGGCCTTGCTATATAC
CTCCTTCAGGTTCACAAGAGGACTCCTTCAAAGACGGATATACGGGAATCAACGTAGAATTCAACGTTAG
TCACCAAGCCAGCATGGTGGCAATCGCAGGTACGGCTTTCACACCTAATAGCGGTGGAGATAGCAAACTC
AAACCGGAGGTCGGAATAGATATAACATGTGTAAATGAGAGGCAGGGCAGGAATGGAGAAGAAAGATCCT
TGGAATCCCTGAGGCAGTATATAGATATATTCAGCGAAGTATTCAGCACCGCAGAGATGGCTAATATAAG
GCGACTTGATGGGGTTTCCTCAAGTTCCCTTAGTGCAGACAGACTCGTAGATTATGGATACCGATTATTC
TACACCTATTGGGCCTTAAAAGAGGCTTATATCAAGATGACAGGTGAGGCCTTATTGGCTCCTTGGTTGA
GAGAGCTGGAGTTTTCCAACGTGGTCGCTCCAGCCGCTGTCGCCGAAAGCGGGGACTCTGCTGGAGACTT
TGGCGAACCGTACACTGGCGTGCGTACAACATTGTATAAGAACCTCGTAGAGGACGTACGAATTGAGGTA
GCTGCTTTGGGAGGAGATTATCTGTTCGCAACAGCCGCTAGAGGTGGTGGTATAGGCGCATCCTCACGTC
CTGGTGGTGGCCCAGATGGCTCTGGAATTAGATCCCAGGACCCTTGGAGGCCGTTCAAGAAACTCGATAT
AGAGCGTGACATACAGCCATGTGCTACGGGCGTTTGTAATTGCCTGTCCTCAGGATAGGCTTGATCCCCC
GTCGACAGCTAGCTATATCATCAATTTATGTATTACACATAATATCGCACTCAGTCTTTCATCTACGGCA
ATGTACCAGCTGATATAATCAGTTATTGAAATATTTCTGAATTTAAACTTGCATCAATAAATTTATGTTT
TTGCTTGGACTATAATACCTGACTTGTTATTTTATCAATAAATATTTAAACTATATTTCTTTCAAGATCG
CTGTTAGAGCTCGGACGGCGCGCCCTATGGACTGGCAGACATACTGTCCCACAAATGAAGATGGAATCTG
TAAAAGAAAACGCGTGAAATAATGCGTCTGACAAAGGTTAGGTCGGCTGCCTTTAATCAATACCAAAGTG
GTCCCTACCACGATGGAAAAACTGTGCAGTCGGTTTGGCTTTTTCTGACGAACAAATAAGATTCGTGGCC
GACAGGTGGGGGTCCACCATGTGAAGGCATCTTCAGACTCCAATAATGGAGCAATGACGTAAGGGCTTAC
GAAATAAGTAAGGGTAGTTTGGGAAATGTCCACTCACCCGTCAGTCTATAAATACTTAGCCCCTCCCTCA
TTGTTAAGGGAGCAAAATCTCAGAGAGATAGTCCTAGAGAGAGAAAGAGAGCAAGTAGCCTAGAAGTAGT
CAAGGCGGCGAAGTATTCAGGCACGTGGCCAGGAAGAAGAAAAGCCAAGACGACGAAAACAGGTAAGAGC
TAAGCTTAATGGCATCCTTTGAAAATTCACTCAGTGTCTTAATAGTTGGGGCTGGCTTAGGTGGTTTGGC
CGCTGCTATAGCACTGCGAAGGCAAGGACATGTAGTCAAGATATACGATAGTTCTTCATTCAAGGCCGAA
TTGGGAGCAGGATTAGCTGTACCACCCAATACTCTCCGTTCCCTGCAACAACTGGGCTGTAATACAGAAA
ACCTGAACGGAGTAGACAACCTCTGCTTTACGGCCATGGGATACGACGGGAGTGTAGGTATGATGAATAA
TATGACCGACTACCGTGAGGCATACGGCACTTCCTGGATAATGGTACATCGAGTGGATCTCCACAACGAG
CTGATGCGAGTCGCCTTGGATCCGGGCGGGTTAGGGCCTCCTGCCACTCTTCACCTTAACCATCGTGTTA
CGTTCTGCGATGTGGATGCCTGTACAGTCACGTTTACGAACGGGACGACACAGTCTGCTGACTTGATTGT
CGGAGCTGATGGTATTAGGTCTACGATTCGAAGATTCGTTCTGGAGGAGGACGTGACTGTTCCAGCTAGC
GGAATTGTCGGCTTTCGATGGTTGGTCCAGGCCGATGCTCTCGACCCATATCCCGAACTGGATTGGATTG
TCAAAAAACCACCCTTGGGAGCCAGGTTGATTTCTACTCCACAGAACCCGCAGAGTGGCGTAGGACTGGC
CGATAGACGAACGATCATTATTTACGCATGCAGAGGTGGGACCATGGTTAATGTATTAGCCGTACACGAC
GACGAAAGAGATCAAAACACTGCTGATTGGTCCGTTCCCGCATCAAAGGATGATTTATTCAGAGTGTTTC
ACGATTACCATCCAAGATTCCGACGACTCTTAGAGTTAGCACAGGACATTAATTTATGGCAGATGAGGGT
GGTCCCGGTCTTGAAAAAATGGGTGAACAAGAGGGTATGCTTGCTGGGTGATGCCGCCCATGCTTCACTG
CCCACACTTGGACAAGGCTTCGGGATGGGGTTGGAGGATGCAGTCGCTTTGGGCACGTTGTTGCCTAAGG
GAACGACCGCATCACAGATCGAGACAAGGCTGGCCGTTTACGAACAGCTGCGAAAGGATCGAGCTGAGTT
TGTCGCCGCAGAGAGCTATGAGGAGCAATATGTCCCAGAGATGAGAGGGCTGTACCTTAGGTCCAAAGAA
TTGAGAGACAGAGTGATGGGTTATGATATTAAGGTAGAGTCAGAGAAGGTTTTGGAAACACTGTTGCGAT
CATCCAACTCAGCTTGAGCTTGTCCTGCTTTAATGAGATATGCGAGAAGCCTATGATCGCATGATATTTG
CTTTCAATTCTGTTGTGCACGTTGTAAAAAACCTGAGCATGTGTAGCTCAGATCCTTACCGCCGGTTTCG
GTTCATTCTAATGAATATATCACCCGTTACTATCGTATTTTTATGAATAATATTCTCCGTTCAATTTACT
GATTGTACCCTACTACTTATATGTACAATATTAAAATGAAAACAATATATTGTGCTGAATAGGTTTATAG
CGACATCTATGATAGAGCGCCACAATAACAAACAATTGCGTTTTATTATTACAAATCCAATTTTAAAAAA
AGCGGCAGAACCGGTCAAACCTAAAAGACTGATTACATAAATCTTATTCAAATTTCAAAAGTGCCCCAGG
GGCTAGTATCTACGACACACCGAGCGGCGAACTAATAACGCTCACTGAAGGGAACTCCGGTTCCCCGCCG
GCGCGCATGGGTGAGATTCCTTGAAGTTGAGTATTGGCCGTCCGCTCTACCGAAAGTTACGGGCACCATT
CAACCCGGTCCAGCACGGCGGCCGGGTAACCGACTTGCTGCCCCGAGAATTATGCAGCATTTTTTTGGTG
TATGTGGGCCCCAAATGAAGTGCAGGTCAAACCTTGACAGTGACGACAAATCGTTGGGCGGGTCCAGGGC
GAATTTTGCGACAACATGTCGAGGCTCAGCAGGACCGCTGTTAGAGCTCCCGGGGCGCGCCCTATGGAGT
GGCAGACATACTGTCCCACAAATGAAGATGGAATCTGTAAAAGAAAACGCGTGAAATAATGCGTCTGACA
AAGGTTAGGTCGGCTGCCTTTAATCAATACCAAAGTGGTCCCTACCACGATGGAAAAACTGTGCAGTCGG
TTTGGCTTTTTCTGACGAACAAATAAGATTCGTGGCCGACAGGTGGGGGTCCACCATGTGAAGGCATCTT
CAGACTCCAATAATGGAGCAATGACGTAAGGGCTTACGAAATAAGTAAGGGTAGTTTGGGAAATGTCCAC
TCACCCGTCAGTCTATAAATACTTAGCCCCTCCCTCATTGTTAAGGGAGCAAAATCTCAGAGAGATAGTC
CTAGAGAGAGAAAGAGAGCAAGTAGCCTAGAAGTAGTCAAGGCGGCGAAGTATTCAGGCACGTGGCCAGG
AAGAAGAAAAGCCAAGACGACGAAAACAGGTAAGAGCTAAGCTTAATGAATAGTAGTAAAAACCCTCCAT
CCACTCTGTTAGATGTTTTTCTGGATACCGCTAGGAACCTTGATACAGCATCCAGAAATGTCCTGGAGTG
CGGAGAACACAGGTGGAGTTACAGAGAGTTGGACACAGTGTCATCCGCATTGGCCCAACACCTTCGATAC
ACTGTGGGTCTTAGCCCCACTGTAGCCGTGATTAGCGAGAATCACCCCTACATACTTGCATTAATGCTCG
CCGTATGGAAACTCGGCGGAACGTTCGCACCGATAGATGTTCATTCCCCAGCCGAACTTGTTGCTGGAAT
GTTGAATATTGTAAGCCCGTCATGTCTTGTCATTCCTAGCTCTGATGTGACAAATCAGACATTGGCATGC
GATCTTAATATACCGGTTGTTGCATTCCACCCACATCAAAGTACAATTCCCGAACTCAACAAGAAGTATC
TCACAGATTCTCAGATCAGTCCTGACCTGCCCTTCCCCGACCCTAATCGACCTGCTTTGTACTTATTCAC
GTCATCTGCAACGTCTAGGTCCAATTTGAAGTGCGTGCCACTTACACACACATTCATATTGCGAAACTCC
TTAAGTAAACGAGCATGGTGCAAAAGAATGAGGCCAGAGACAGATTTTGATGGTATTAGGGTCCTGGGGT
GGGCCCCCTGGAGCCATGTCCTCGCTCATATGCAGGACATTGGCCCTCTTACATTATTGAATGCCGGGTG
CTACGTATTTGCCACGACCCCATCTACCTACCCGACGGAGCTGAAGGATGACCGTGATGTTATTAGTTGC
GCCGCAAATGCCGTAATGTACAAAGGTGTTAAATCCTTCGCATGCCTCCCATTCGTGCTTGGGGGACTCA
AGGCTTTATGTGAGTCAGAGCCCAGTGTTAAGGCACAACTGCAAGTGGAGGAACGAGCCCAGCTTTTGAA
GTCACTCCAACACATGAAAATCCTGGAATGCGGGGGGGCAATGCTCGAAGTGAGTGTGGCAAGCTGGGCT
ATAGAGAATAGGATTCCTATATCTATTGGGATTGGTATGACAGAGACAGGCGGCGCTCTTTTCGCTGGGC
CGGTCCAAGCAATTCAAACCGGCTTTAGCAGTGAAGATAAATTTATCGAGGACGCAACCTACTTGCTGGT
CAAGGACGATTACGAGAGCCACGCAGAGGAGGACATAAACGAGGGCGAGTTAGTGGTAAAGTCCAGAATG
TTACCTAGGGGTTATTTGGGCTATAACGACCCCTCTTTCTCTGTTGACGATGCTGGTTGGGTTACTTTCA
AAACTGGAGATCGATATTCAGTCACTCCTGACGGCAAATTCTCCTGGCTTGGTCGAAATACTGATTTCAT
TCAGATGACGAGTGGTGAGACTCTCGATCCCCGTCCGATTGAGTCCCTCCTTTGTGAGTCCAGCCTTATA
TCACGAGCCTGTGTCATCGGGGATAAGTTCCTGAACGGACCAGCCACAGCTGTATGCGCTATTATAGAAC
TCGAACCAACGACTGTTGAGAAAGGCCAGGCTCACAGCAGGGATATTGCCCGAATCTTTGCCCCCATCAA
TCGAGATCTTCCTCCCCCGTTACGTATAGCATGGAGTCACGTACTTGTACTTCAGCCAAGCGAGAAAATA
CCGATGACGAAAAAGGGTACAATCTTCCGTAAGAAAATCGAACAGGTTTTCGGTTCCGCTTTAGGAGGCA
GTAGCGGCGACAACTCACAAGCAACCACTGACGCTTCAGTAGTTAGGAGGGATGAGTTGAGCAACACGGT
CAAACATATCATAAGCAGAGTTTTGGGAGTCTCCGACGATGAACTCCTTTGGACACTGAGCTTTGCTGAG
CTTGGCATGACGTCCGCTCTTGCTACTAGAATAGCAAATGAATTGAACGAAGTTCTGGTAGGTGTGAACC
TCCCCATCAATGCATGCTACATTCATGTGGACCTGCCTTCTTTGTCAAATGCCGTGTATGCAAAGTTAGC
ACACCTTAAACTCCCGGATAGGACGCCCGAGCCAAGGAAGGCCCCAGTTGAAAATCCCGGTGGAAAGGAA
ATCGTAATAGTAGGTCAGGCTTTTAGGCTTCCGGGGAGTATAAATGATGTCGCTTCTTTGAGGGACGCTT
TTTTGGCTAGACAAGCATCCAGTATTATTACTGAAATACCGCCAGATAGATGGGACCACGCATCATTTTA
TCCAAAAGACATACGATTTAATAAAGCAGGGCTCGTCGACATCGCTAACTACGACCACAGTTTTTTCGGA
TTGACAGCCACGGAGGCACTGTACCTGTCACCAACGATGCGTTTGGCACTTGAAGTGTCCTTTGAAGCCT
TGGAGAATGCTAATATACCCGTGTCCCAGTTAAAGGGCTCTCAAACAGCTGTATATGTCGCAACCACCGA
CGACGGGTTTGAGACACTGCTGAATGCTGAGGCAGGATATGATGCATACACACGATTCTATGGCACTGGT
AGGGCCGCCTCTACGGCCAGTGGACGAATTAGTTATTTACTCGACGTACACGGCCCTTCAATTACCGTAG
ACACTGCTTGTTCAGGCGGTGCTGTTTGCATAGACCAGGCCATAGACTACCTCCAATCCTCTAGCGCAGC
TGATACCGCCATAATCTGCGCCAGCAACACTCACTGCTGGCCAGGTTCCTTCATGTTTCTGAGTGCTCAA
GGTATGGTAAGTTCCGGGGGGCGATGTGCAACTTTTACGACGGATGCCGACGGCTATGTACCCTCTGAAG
GTGCTGTGGCATTTATCCTCAAAACCCGAGAAGCAGCTATGAGAGATAAAGATACTATCTTGGCAACTAT
CAAAGCAACGCAGATTAGTCATAATGGTCGTTCCCAAGGTTTAGTCGCACCAAACGTCAATTCACAAGCT
GATTTACACAGAAGCTTATTGCAGAAAGCTGGTTTGAGTCCAGCCGACATTCACTTCATCGAAGCTCACG
GGACAGGAACGTCACTCGGTGACCTTAGTGAAATACAAGCAATTAATGATGCCTACACGTCATCTCAGCC
TCGAACAGCCGGACCCTTAATAGTAAGCGCAAGTAAAACCGTCATTGGTCACACAGAGCCTGCTGGACCG
TTGGTAGGCATGCTCTCAGTTCTCAACTCCTTTAAAGAGGGCGCAGTTCCCGGCTTAGCTCACCTGACAG
CAGATAACCTCAATCCGGCTTTAGACTGCTCCTCCGTCCCTTTACTTATCCCCTACCAGCCTGTCCACTT
GGCAGCTCCTAAGCCACACAGGGCTGCTGTGATGAGTTATGGCTTCTCCGGCACTCTTGGAGGTATAGTT
CTTGAAGCACCGGATGAGGAAAGGCTTGAGGAAGAACCACCCAACGATAAGCCTATGTTATTTGTTGTTA
GCGCCAAAACTCATACTGCATTGATTGAGTACCTTGGACGATACCTTGAATTTCTGCTCCAGGCCAATCC
CCAAGACTTCTGCGATATCTGTTACACTAGCTGCGTTGGACGTGAGCATTACAGGTACCGTTTTGCATGT
GTGGCAAACGATATGGAAGATTTAATTGGCCAACTTCAGAAGAGGCTTGGGTCTAAGGTTCCACCTAAAC
CGTCCTATAAAAGAGGAGCCCTCGCTTTTGCTTTCAGTGGACAAGGGACCCAGTTTCGTGGAATGGCAAC
AGAATTGGCTAAGGCATATAGTGGTTTTCGTAAGATAGTCAGTGATCTTGCTAAAAGAGCATCAGAACTG
TCCGGCCATGCAATCGACAGGTTTCTGCTTGCATATGACATTGGGGCTGAGAATGTTGCACCGGATAGTG
AAGCTGATCAAATCTGCATATTCGTTTACCAATGTAGTGTTCTCAGATGGCTCCAAACAATGGGGATTCG
TCCGTCAGCCGTGATCGGTCACAGCCTCGGTGAGATTAGCGCATCCGTAGCTGCTGGAGCATTGTCCTTG
GACTCTGCCCTTGACCTCGTAATAAGTAGAGCCAGGTTACTGAGGTCATCTACGAATGCCCCAGCTGGCA
TGGCAGCTATGTCTGCATCCCAGGATGAAGTAGTCGAACTCATAGGAAAGCTCGATTTAGATAAAGCTAA
TAGCCTCAGCGTGTCCGTAATAAACGGCCCCCAGAACACCGTTGTTTCAGGATCTTCTGCAGCAATAGAA
AGTATCGTTGCTCTCGCAAAGGGACGAAAAATCAAGGCCAGCGCACTCAACATTAACCAGGCATTCCATA
GTCCTTACGTCGATTCTGCAGTACCCGGCTTACGAGCTTGGAGTGAGAAACATATATCATCAGCTCGACC
ATTGCAAATCCCTTTGTACTCTACCCTCTTGGGCGCTCAAGTTTCTGAGGGTCAAATGTTAAATCCCGAT
CACTGGGTAGACCATGCTAGGAAACCCGTTCAGTTCGCACAAGCAGCCACTATAATGAAGGAATCTTTCA
CCGGAGTAATAATCGATATTGGACCTCAAGTTGTAGCATGGTCCCTGCTCTTAAGCAATGGTCTTACTTC
CGTGACCGCACTCGCCGCAAAGCGTGGCCGTTCACAGCAAGTGGCCTTCCTCTCCGCCTTAGCTGATCTT
TATCAGGACTACGGCGTCGTACCAGACTTTGTTGGACTGTACGCACAACAGGAGGACGCTTCCAGACTGA
AAAAGACCGATATCTTAACTTACCCCTTTCAGAGGGTTCGACGTTACCCTTCCTTTATACCCTCTAGAAG
GGCACCCACCCACGCTCATGTCCAAGACGAGGAAACTCTGTCATCAGGATCATCAACTCCAACCTTAGAA
AATACTGACCTGGACAGTGGGAAGGAATCTCTGATGGGACCAACAAGAGGGCTTTTGCGAGTCGATGATC
TTAGGGACTCAATAGTCAGTTCAGTCAAAGATGTCCTGGAATTGAAGAGTAACGAAGATCTGGACCTCAG
CGAGTCCCTTAATGCTCTTGGCATGGACTCTATAATGTTCGCTCAATTACGAAAAAGGATAGGGGAGGGC
CTCGGCCTGTCCGTTCCAATGGTTTTTCTCAGCGATGCCTTCAGTATTGGAGAAATGGTCAGTAACCTCG
TGGAACAGGCCGAAGCTTCCGAGGACAATTGAGCTTATATGAAGATGAAGATGAAATATTTGGTGTGTCA
AATAAAAAGCTTGTGTGCTTAAGTTTGTGTTTTTTTCTTGGCTTGTTGTGTTATGAATTTGTGGCTTTTT
CTAATATTAAATGAATGTAAGATCACATTATAATGAATAAACAAATGTTTCTATAATCCATTGTGAATGT
TTTGTTGGATCTCTTCTGCAGCATATAACTACTGTATGTGCTATGGTATGGACTATGGAATATGATTAAA
GATAAGCGCTGTTAGAGCTCTCCCGGAGAGAGACCTTGTCTTCGCAGCTGGCACGACAGGTTTCCCGACT
GGAAAGCGGGCAGTGAGCGCAACGCAATTAATGTGAGTTAGCTCACTCATTAGGCACCCTAGGCTTTACA
CTTTATGCTTCCGGCTCGTATGTTGTGTGGAATTGTGAGCGGATAACAATTTCACACAGGAAACAGCTAT
GACCATGATTACGCCAAGCTTGCATGCCTGCAGGTCGACTCTAGAGGATCCCCGGGTACCGAGCTCGAAT
TCACTGGCCGTCGTTTTACAACGTCGTGACTGGGAAAACCCTGGCGTTACCCAACTTAATCGCCTTGCAG
CACATCCCCCTTTCGCCAGCTGGCGTAATAGCGAAGAGGCCCGCACCGATCGCCCTTCCCAACAGTTGCG
CAGCCTGAATGGCGAATGGCGCCTGATGCGGTATTTTCTCCTTACGCATCTGTGCGGTATTTCACACCGC
ATATGGTGCACTCTCAGTACAATCTGCTCTGATGCCGCATAGTTAAGCCAGCCCCGACACCCGCCAACAC
CCGCTGACGCGCCCTGACGGGCTTGTCTGCTCCCGGCATCCGCTTACAGACAAGCTGTGACGAAGACAAG
GTCTCTAATGCGTATAAATATCTCTCTGTCTAGCTTATTCGAGAGATTAAGCAAACTCAGCTCTCGTAGC
ATAGCTATTACATGTGGTGTCGTCCTCGCCTCTGCTATTGCTTTTCCCATCATACGACGAGATTATCAGA
CGTTCTTAGAGGTTGGTCCTAGCTATGCCCCTCAAAATTTTCGAGGCTACATTATCGTTTGCGTACTCAG
CTTGTTCCGACAAGAGCAAAAAGGGTTGGCAATCTACGACAGACTCCCAGAGAAGAGAAGATGGCTGGCC
GATCTCCCATTTCGTGAAGGTACTAGACCTAGTATAACATCACACATAATACAGAGACAGCGAACTCAAC
TTGTAGACCAAGAGTTTGCCACACGAGAACTGATAGACAAAGTTATTCCCAGGGTGCAAGCACGACATAC
AGATAAAACATTTTTGAGCACGAGCAAGTTTGAATTTCATGCTAAAGCCATTTTCCTGTTGCCAAGTATT
CCTATAAACGACCCCTTAAACATACCTAGTCATGATACGGTTCGTAGAACGAAACGAGAGATTGCACACA
TGCATGACTACCACGACTGTACTCTTCACTTAGCTCTTGCAGCTCAAGATGGAAAAGAAGTCCTGAAAAA
AGGCTGGGGCCAACGTCATCCGCTTGCCGGGCCGGGTGTACCTGGGCCGCCGACAGAATGGACTTTCTTA
TACGCACCCCGTAATGAGGAAGAAGCTAGGGTAGTAGAAATGATTGTCGAGGCAAGTATCGGATACATGA
CTAATGATCCGGCAGGTAAAATCGTCGAGAATGCCAAATGAGCTTGTCCTGCTTTAATGAGATATGCGAG
AAGCCTATGATCGCATGATATTTGCTTTCAATTCTGTTGTGCACGTTGTAAAAAACCTGAGCATGTGTAG
CTCAGATCCTTACCGCCGGTTTCGGTTCATTCTAATGAATATATCACCCGTTACTATCGTATTTTTATGA
ATAATATTCTCCGTTCAATTTACTGATTGTACCCTACTACTTATATGTACAATATTAAAATGAAAACAAT
ATATTGTGCTGAATAGGTTTATAGCGACATCTATGATAGAGCGCCACAATAACAAACAATTGCGTTTTAT
TATTACAAATCCAATTTTAAAAAAAGCGGCAGAACCGGTCAAACCTAAAAGACTGATTACATAAATCTTA
TTCAAATTTCAAAAGTGCCCCAGGGGCTAGTATCTACGACACACCGAGCGGCGAACTAATAACGCTCACT
GAAGGGAACTCCGGTTCCCCGCCGGCGCGCATGGGTGAGATTCCTTGAAGTTGAGTATTGGCCGTCCGCT
CTACCGAAAGTTACGGGCACCATTCAACCCGGTCCAGCACGGCGGCCGGGTAACCGACTTGCTGCCCCGA
GAATTATGCAGCATTTTTTTGGTGTATGTGGGCCCCAAATGAAGTGCAGGTCAAACCTTGACAGTGACGA
CAAATCGTTGGGCGGGTCCAGGGCGAATTTTGCGACAACATGTCGAGGCTCAGCAGGACCGCTGTTAGAG
CTCAGTG
